>Addgene plasmid #120185 | pCMV-GFP-CENPBpA-fixed-length-clone-7 | addgene full sequence | sequence record 274597 | Addgene NGS Result
TCAATTACGGGGTCATTAGTTCATAGCCCATATATGGAGTTCCGCGTTACATAACTTACGGTAAATGGCC
CGCCTGGCTGACCGCCCAACGACCCCCGCCCATTGACGTCAATAATGACGTATGTTCCCATAGTAACGCC
AATAGGGACTTTCCATTGACGTCAATGGGTGGAGTATTTACGGTAAACTGCCCACTTGGCAGTACATCAA
GTGTATCATATGCCAAGTACGCCCCCTATTGACGTCAATGACGGTAAATGGCCCGCCTGGCATTATGCCC
AGTACATGACCTTATGGGACTTTCCTACTTGGCAGTACATCTACGTATTAGTCATCGCTATTACCATGGT
GATGCGGTTTTGGCAGTACATCAATGGGCGTGGATAGCGGTTTGACTCACGGGGATTTCCAAGTCTCCAC
CCCATTGACGTCAATGGGAGTTTGTTTTGGCACCAAAATCAACGGGACTTTCCAAAATGTCGTAACAACT
CCGCCCCATTGACGCAAATGGGCGGTAGGCGTGTACGGTGGGAGGTCTATATAAGCAGAGCTGGTTTAGT
GAACCGTCAGATCCGCTAGCGCTACCGGACTCAGATCTCGAGCTCAAGCTTCGAATTCTGCAGTCGACGG
TACCGCGGGCCCGGGATCCACCGGTCGCCACCATGGTGAGCAAGGGCGAGGAGCTGTTCACCGGGGTGGT
GCCCATCCTGGTCGAGCTGGACGGCGACGTAAACGGCCACAAGTTCAGCGTGTCCGGCGAGGGCGAGGGC
GATGCCACCTACGGCAAGCTGACCCTGAAGTTCATCTGCACCACCGGCAAGCTGCCCGTGCCCTGGCCCA
CCCTCGTGACCACCCTGACCTACGGCGTGCAGTGCTTCAGCCGCTACCCCGACCACATGAAGCAGCACGA
CTTCTTCAAGTCCGCCATGCCCGAAGGCTACGTCCAGGAGCGCACCATCTTCTTCAAGGACGACGGCAAC
TACAAGACCCGCGCCGAGGTGAAGTTCGAGGGCGACACCCTGGTGAACCGCATCGAGCTGAAGGGCATCG
ACTTCAAGGAGGACGGCAACATCCTGGGGCACAAGCTGGAGTACAACTACAACAGCCACAACGTCTATAT
CATGGCCGACAAGCAGAAGAACGGCATCAAGGTGAACTTCAAGATCCGCCACAACATCGAGGACGGCAGC
GTGCAGCTCGCCGACCACTACCAGCAGAACACCCCCATCGGCGACGGCCCCGTGCTGCTGCCCGACAACC
ACTACCTGAGCACCCAGTCCGCCCTGAGCAAAGACCCCAACGAGAAGCGCGATCACATGGTCCTGCTGGA
GTTCGTGACCGCCGCCGGGATCACTCTCGGCATGGACGAGCTGTACAAGTAAAGCGGCCGCACTCCTCAG
GTGCATGCCTCTCCTCCCTCTCTGGCAGGGCCCCATCCTGGGCAGAGGGGCCTGGGGCTGGGCCCAGAGT
CCAGCCGTCCAGCTGCTCCTTTCCCAGTTTGATTTCAATAAATCTGTCCACTCCCCGTTTTTGGGGGTGA
TCGTTTTAACAGCCAAGGGTGCATCCTTCATGGTCTGGGCTTGCGTCTGTCTTGGGGGACTTATTCGTCC
TGGCTCTCTTTGGTCCTTGCTCTGGTGGGACATGGAGGCAAGTGTTGAAGGCTGCCTATCAGAAGGTGGT
GGCTGGTGTGGCCAATGCCCTGGCTCACAAATACCACTGAGATCTTTTTCCCTCTGCCAAAAATTATGGG
GACATCATGAAGCCCCTTGAGCATCTGACTTCTGGCTAATAAAGGAAATTTATTTTCATTGCAATAGTGT
GTTGGAATTTTTTGTGTCTCTCACTCGGAAGGACATATGGGAGGGCAAATCATTTAAAACATCAGAATGA
GTATTTGGTTTAGAGTTTGGCAACATATGCCCATATGCTGGCTGCCATGAACAAAGGTTGGCTATAAAGA
GGTCATCAGTATATGAAACAGCCCCCTGCTGTCCATTCCTTATTCCATAGAAAAGCCTTGACTTGAGGTT
AGATTTTTTTTATATTTTGTTTTGTGTTATTTTTTTCTTTAACATCCCTAAAATTTTCCTTACATGTTTT
ACTAGCCAGATTTTTCCTCCTCTCCTGACTACTCCCAGTCATAGCTGTCCCTCTTCTCTTATGGAGATCC
CTCGACCTGCAGCCCAAGCTTGGCGTAATCATGGTCATAGCTGTTTCCTGTGTGAAATTGTTATCCGCTC
ACAATTCCACACAACATACGAGCCGGAAGCATAAAGTGTAAAGCCTGGGGTGCCTAATGAGTGAGCTAAC
TCACATTAATTGCGTTGCGCTCACTGCCCGCTTTCCAGTCGGGAAACCTGTCGTGCCAGCGGATCCGCAT
CTCAATTAGTCAGCAACCATAGTCCCGCCCCTAACTCCGCCCATCCCGCCCCTAACTCCGCCCAGTTCCG
CCCATTCTCCGCCCCATGGCTGACTAATTTTTTTTATTTATGCAGAGGCCGAGGCCGCCTCGGCCTCTGA
GCTATTCCAGAAGTAGTGAGGAGGCTTTTTTGGAGGCCTAGGCTTTTGCAAAAAGCTAACTTGTTTATTG
CAGCTTATAATGGTTACAAATAAAGCAATAGCATCACAAATTTCACAAATAAAGCATTTTTTTCACTGCA
TTCTAGTTGTGGTTTGTCCAAACTCATCAATGTATCTTATCATGTCTGGATCCGCTGCATTAATGAATCG
GCCAACGCGCGGGGAGAGGCGGTTTGCGTATTGGGCGCTCTTCCGCTTCCTCGCTCACTGACTCGCTGCG
CTCGGTCGTTCGGCTGCGGCGAGCGGTATCAGCTCACTCAAAGGCGGTAATACGGTTATCCACAGAATCA
GGGGATAACGCAGGAAAGAACATGTGAGCAAAAGGCCAGCAAAAGGCCAGGAACCGTAAAAAGGCCGCGT
TGCTGGCGTTTTTCCATAGGCTCCGCCCCCCTGACGAGCATCACAAAAATCGACGCTCAAGTCAGAGGTG
GCGAAACCCGACAGGACTATAAAGATACCAGGCGTTTCCCCCTGGAAGCTCCCTCGTGCGCTCTCCTGTT
CCGACCCTGCCGCTTACCGGATACCTGTCCGCCTTTCTCCCTTCGGGAAGCGTGGCGCTTTCTCATAGCT
CACGCTGTAGGTATCTCAGTTCGGTGTAGGTCGTTCGCTCCAAGCTGGGCTGTGTGCACGAACCCCCCGT
TCAGCCCGACCGCTGCGCCTTATCCGGTAACTATCGTCTTGAGTCCAACCCGGTAAGACACGACTTATCG
CCACTGGCAGCAGCCACTGGTAACAGGATTAGCAGAGCGAGGTATGTAGGCGGTGCTACAGAGTTCTTGA
AGTGGTGGCCTAACTACGGCTACACTAGAAGAACAGTATTTGGTATCTGCGCTCTGCTGAAGCCAGTTAC
CTTCGGAAAAAGAGTTGGTAGCTCTTGATCCGGCAAACAAACCACCGCTGGTAGCGGTGGTTTTTTTGTT
TGCAAGCAGCAGATTACGCGCAGAAAAAAAGGATCTCAAGAAGATCCTTTGATCTTTTCTACGGGGTCTG
ACGCTCAGTGGAACGAAAACTCACGTTAAGGGATTTTGGTCATGAGATTATCAAAAAGGATCTTCACCTA
GATCCTTTTAAATTAAAAATGAAGTTTTAAATCAATCTAAAGTATATATGAGTAAACTTGGTCTGACAGT
TACCAATGCTTAATCAGTGAGGCACCTATCTCAGCGATCTGTCTATTTCGTTCATCCATAGTTGCCTGAC
TCCCCGTCGTGTAGATAACTACGATACGGGAGGGCTTACCATCTGGCCCCAGTGCTGCAATGATACCGCG
AGACCCACGCTCACCGGCTCCAGATTTATCAGCAATAAACCAGCCAGCCGGAAGGGCCGAGCGCAGAAGT
GGTCCTGCAACTTTATCCGCCTCCATCCAGTCTATTAATTGTTGCCGGGAAGCTAGAGTAAGTAGTTCGC
CAGTTAATAGTTTGCGCAACGTTGTTGCCATTGCTACAGGCATCGTGGTGTCACGCTCGTCGTTTGGTAT
GGCTTCATTCAGCTCCGGTTCCCAACGATCAAGGCGAGTTACATGATCCCCCATGTTGTGCAAAAAAGCG
GTTAGCTCCTTCGGTCCTCCGATCGTTGTCAGAAGTAAGTTGGCCGCAGTGTTATCACTCATGGTTATGG
CAGCACTGCATAATTCTCTTACTGTCATGCCATCCGTAAGATGCTTTTCTGTGACTGGTGAGTACTCAAC
CAAGTCATTCTGAGAATAGTGTATGCGGCGACCGAGTTGCTCTTGCCCGGCGTCAATACGGGATAATACC
GCGCCACATAGCAGAACTTTAAAAGTGCTCATCATTGGAAAACGTTCTTCGGGGCGAAAACTCTCAAGGA
TCTTACCGCTGTTGAGATCCAGTTCGATGTAACCCACTCGTGCACCCAACTGATCTTCAGCATCTTTTAC
TTTCACCAGCGTTTCTGGGTGAGCAAAAACAGGAAGGCAAAATGCCGCAAAAAAGGGAATAAGGGCGACA
CGGAAATGTTGAATACTCATACTCTTCCTTTTTCAATATTATTGAAGCATTTATCAGGGTTATTGTCTCA
TGAGCGGATACATATTTGAATGTATTTAGAAAAATAAACAAATAGGGGTTCCGCGCACATTTCCCCGAAA
AGTGCCACCTGGGTCGACATTGATTATTGACTAGTAATAGTAA
Features (pLannotate 1.2.2; 18 found; start..end, strand, type, name):
     45..348     +  enhancer       CMV enhancer: human cytomegalovirus immediate early enhancer
    349..552     +  promoter       CMV promoter: human cytomegalovirus (CMV) immediate early promoter
    575..655     +  misc_feature   MCS: multiple cloning site
    663..1382    +  CDS            EGFP: the original enhanced GFP (Yang et al., 1996) mammalian codon-optimized
   1586..1717    +  CDS            HBB (fragment): HBB_EULFU - Experimental evidence at protein level: Swiss-Prot protein existence level 1. Involved in oxygen transport from the lung to the various peripheral tissues. From Eulemur fulvus fulvus (Brown lemur).
   1788..1843    +  polyA_signal   β-globin poly(A) signal: rabbit β-globin polyadenylation signal (Gil and Proudfoot, 1987)
   2228..2244    -  protein_bind   lac operator: The lac repressor binds to the lac operator to inhibit transcription in E. coli. This inhibition can be relieved by adding lactose or isopropyl-β-D-thiogalactopyranoside (IPTG). lac repressor encoded by lacI
   2252..2282    -  promoter       lac promoter: promoter for the E. coli lac operon
   2297..2318    -  protein_bind   CAP binding site: CAP binding activates transcription in the presence of cAMP. E. coli catabolite activator protein
   2331..2370    -  CDS            lacI (fragment): lac repressor; lacI; The lac repressor binds to the lac operator to inhibit transcription in E. coli. This inhibition can be relieved by adding lactose or isopropyl-β-D-thiogalactopyranoside (IPTG).
   2377..2399    +  promoter       SV40 promoter (fragment): SV40 enhancer and early promoter
   2423..2558    +  rep_origin     SV40 ori: SV40 origin of replication
   2578..2712    +  polyA_signal   SV40 poly(A) signal: SV40 polyadenylation signal
   2714..2768    -  CDS            lacI (fragment): lac repressor; lacI; The lac repressor binds to the lac operator to inhibit transcription in E. coli. This inhibition can be relieved by adding lactose or isopropyl-β-D-thiogalactopyranoside (IPTG).
   2951..3539    -  rep_origin     ori: high-copy-number ColE1/pMB1/pBR322/pUC origin of replication
   3710..4570    -  CDS            AmpR: β-lactamase; bla; confers resistance to ampicillin, carbenicillin, and related antibiotics
   4571..4675    -  promoter       AmpR promoter: bla
   4706..4725    +  enhancer       CMV enhancer (fragment): human cytomegalovirus immediate early enhancer
