[The description below was written by a language model from this plasmid's Addgene catalogue record and pLannotate feature annotations shown in this document.]
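Description:
pCMV-GFP-CENPBpA-fixed-length-clone-7 is a mammalian expression plasmid of about 4.7 kb built on the pCMV-GFP backbone, and is one randomly picked member of the pCMV-GFP-CENPBpA-fixed-length library. It is propagated in E. coli through a high-copy ColE1/pUC-type origin and selected with ampicillin via the β-lactamase gene and its native promoter. The backbone also carries remnants of lac regulatory sequences (lac promoter, operator, CAP site and short lacI fragments), as well as an SV40 origin of replication with a fragment of the SV40 promoter and an SV40 poly(A) signal. No mammalian selection marker is annotated.

The expression unit consists of the human cytomegalovirus immediate early enhancer and promoter, a short multiple cloning site, and a mammalian codon-optimized EGFP coding sequence. The catalogued insert is a 254 bp segment containing the human CENPB poly(A) site. It is not annotated in the feature table, but the unannotated gap of roughly 200 bp between the end of EGFP and the next feature is the likely location, which would place it in the reporter's 3′ untranslated region. Further downstream lie a β-globin-derived fragment and the rabbit β-globin poly(A) signal, which could act as a backup site for transcripts that are not cleaved at the CENPB site.

The associated study concerns how 3′-end structures affect mammalian mRNA processing and stability, which suggests the library was used to test variants of the CENPB poly(A) region with the GFP transcript as a reporter. The record does not state what sequence variation distinguishes clone 7 from other library members, nor what "fixed-length" refers to.
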