Addgene plasmid #120185: pCMV-GFP-CENPBpA-fixed-length-clone-7
Purpose: Randomly picked clone 7 of the pCMV-GFP-CENPBpA-fixed-length library
Depositing lab: David Bartel. Depositing organization: Whitehead Institute for Biomedical Research. Publication: Widespread Influence of 3'-End Structures on Mammalian mRNA Processing and Stability. Wu X, Bartel DP. Cell. 2017 May 18;169(5):905-917.e11. doi: 10.1016/j.cell.2017.04.036. PubMed 28525757.
Backbone
  Vector backbone: pCMV-GFP
  Vector type: Mammalian Expression
Growth in bacteria
  Bacterial resistance: Ampicillin, 100 μg/mL
  Growth temperature: 37°C
  Growth strain: DH5alpha
  Copy number: Unknown
Gene/Insert
  Gene/Insert name: CENPB poly(A) site
  Species: H. sapiens (human)
  Insert size (bp): 254
Terms and licenses: Academic/Nonprofit Terms; Industry Terms: Not Available to Industry
How to cite: pCMV-GFP-CENPBpA-fixed-length-clone-7 was a gift from David Bartel (Addgene plasmid # 120185 ; http://n2t.net/addgene:120185 ; RRID:Addgene_120185)
